Addgene plasmid #36343: pSMP-Suv39H1_2
Depositing lab: George Daley. Depositing organization: Boston Children's Hospital. Publication: Chromatin-modifying enzymes as modulators of reprogramming. Onder TT, Kara N, Cherry A, Sinha AU, Zhu N, Bernt KM, Cahan P, Marcarci BO, Unternaehrer J, Gupta PB, Lander ES, Armstrong SA, Daley GQ. Nature. 2012 Mar 4;483(7391):598-602. doi: 10.1038/nature10953. PubMed 22388813.
Backbone
  Vector backbone: pSMP
  Backbone manufacturer: Steve Elledge
  Backbone size w/o insert (bp): 6699
  Vector type: Mammalian Expression, Retroviral, RNAi
  Selectable markers: Puromycin
Growth in bacteria
  Bacterial resistance: Ampicillin, 100 μg/mL
  Growth temperature: 30°C
  Growth strain: Stbl3
  Copy number: High Copy
Gene/Insert
  Gene/Insert name: Suv39H1
  gRNA/shRNA sequence: GGGCCTTCGTGTACATCAA
  Species: H. sapiens (human)
  Entrez Gene: SUV39H1 (a.k.a. H3-K9-HMTase 1, KMT1A, MG44, SUV39H)
  Cloning method: Restriction Enzyme; 5′ cloning site XhoI (not destroyed); 3′ cloning site EcoRI (not destroyed)
  Sequencing primers: 5′ pSMP-F
Terms and licenses: Academic/Nonprofit Terms; Industry Terms: Not Available to Industry
How to cite: pSMP-Suv39H1_2 was a gift from George Daley (Addgene plasmid # 36343 ; http://n2t.net/addgene:36343 ; RRID:Addgene_36343)
