[The description below was written by a language model from this plasmid's Addgene catalogue record.]
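Description:
pSMP-Suv39H1_2 is a retroviral RNAi vector built on the pSMP backbone (about 6.7 kb without insert) and designed to knock down human SUV39H1, the histone H3 lysine 9 methyltransferase also known as KMT1A. It is classified as a mammalian expression, retroviral and RNAi plasmid. In bacteria it is maintained as a high-copy plasmid under ampicillin selection. The recorded use of a recombination-deficient host strain is typical for constructs carrying retroviral long terminal repeats, which are prone to rearrangement. In mammalian cells, transduced populations are selected with puromycin.

The payload is a short hairpin RNA targeting SUV39H1, cloned by restriction digestion between XhoI and EcoRI sites, both of which are retained, so the hairpin cassette can be excised or exchanged. The "_2" in the name suggests that this is one of several independent hairpins against the same gene, although the record does not say so explicitly. The record also does not state which promoter drives the hairpin or the puromycin marker, and no feature table is provided, so the arrangement of LTRs, packaging signal and any hairpin-flanking context cannot be confirmed here.

As a retroviral vector, the plasmid would be packaged into viral particles and delivered to target cells, where stable integration allows sustained suppression of SUV39H1. The associated publication examined chromatin-modifying enzymes as modulators of reprogramming. This is consistent with using the construct in loss-of-function experiments that test how depleting this H3K9 methyltransferase affects the reprogramming of human cells.
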