>Addgene plasmid #36343 | pSMP-Suv39H1_2 | depositor partial sequence | sequence record 45500 | hairpin
TGCTGTTGACAGTGAGCGACGGGCCTTCGTGTACATCAATTAGTGAAGCCACAGATGTAATTGATGTACA
CGAAGGCCCGCTGCCTACTGCCTCGGA
