>Addgene plasmid #36343 | pSMP-Suv39H1_2 | addgene partial sequence | sequence record 46565 | pSMP-F (5' TACATCGTGACCTGGGAAG 3')
CAGCCCTTTGTCCCCTAAGCCTCCGCCTCCTCTTCCTCCATCCGCCCCGTCTCTCCCCCTTGAACCTCCT
CGTTCGACCCCGCCTCGATCCTCCCTTTATCCAGCCCTCACTCCTTCTCTAGGCGCCGGAATTAGATCTC
TCGACTAGGGATAACAGGGTAATTGTTTGAATGAGGCTTCAGTACTTTACAGAATCGTTGCCTGCACATC
TTGGAAACACTTGCTGGGATTACTTCTTCAGGTTAACCCAACAGAAGGCTCGAGAAGGTATATTGCTGTT
GACAGTGAGCGACGGGCCTTCGTGTACATCAATTAGTGAAGCCACAGATGTAATTGATGTACACGAAGGC
CCGCTGCCTACTGCCTCGGAATTCAAGGGGCTACTTTAGGAGCAATTATCTTGTTTACTAAAACTGAATA
CCTTGCTATCTCTTTGATACATTTTTACAAAGCTGAATTAAAATGGTATAAATTAAATCACTTTTTTCAA
TTGGAAGACTAATGCGTTTAAACACGCGGCGACGCGTTCTACCGGGTAGGGGAGGCGCTTTTCCCAAGGC
AGTCTGGAGCATGCGCTTTAGCAGCCCCGCTGGGCACTTGGCGCTACACAAGTGGCCTCTGGCCTCGCAC
ACATTCCACATCCACCGGTAGGCGCCAACCGGCTCCGTTCTTTGGTGGCCCCTTCGCGCCACCTTCTACT
CCTCCCCTAGTCAGGAAGTTCCCCCCCGCCCCGCAGCTCGCGTCGTGCAGGACGTGACAAATGGAAGTAG
CACGTCTCACTAGTCTCGTGCAGATGGACAGCACCGC
